Addgene plasmid #111839: pCEP4-BaLgp160-QES.i01.c01
Purpose: Mammalian expression plasmid for Env from the BaL HIV-1 isolate; QES mutant with enhanced binding to PG16
Depositing lab: Erik Procko. Depositing organization: University of Illinois at Urbana-Champaign. Publication: Conformational engineering of HIV-1 Env based on mutational tolerance in the CD4 and PG16 bound states. Heredia JD, Park J, Choi H, Gill KS, Procko E. J Virol. 2019 Mar 20. pii: JVI.00219-19. doi: 10.1128/JVI.00219-19. PubMed 30894475.
Backbone
  Vector backbone: pCEP4
  Backbone manufacturer: Invitrogen
  Backbone size w/o insert (bp): 10393
  Total vector size (bp): 12955
  Vector type: Mammalian Expression
  Selectable markers: Hygromycin
Growth in bacteria
  Bacterial resistance: Ampicillin, 100 μg/mL
  Growth temperature: 37°C
  Growth strain: DH5alpha
  Copy number: High Copy
Gene/Insert
  Gene/Insert name: HIV-1 (BaL) Env (alt names: gp160; Env)
  Species: Human immunodeficiency virus 1
  Insert size (bp): 2562
  Mutation: Codon-optimized synthetic gene; mutations T49D;P124D;I181L;V255M;I595M
  GenBank ID: AAA44191.1
  Promoter: CMV
  Tag / fusion protein: CD5 leader sequence (N terminal on insert)
  Cloning method: Restriction Enzyme; 5′ cloning site NheI (not destroyed); 3′ cloning site XhoI (not destroyed)
  Sequencing primers: 5′ CMV_fwd; 3′ EBV_rev
Terms and licenses: Academic/Nonprofit Terms; Industry Terms: Not Available to Industry
How to cite: pCEP4-BaLgp160-QES.i01.c01 was a gift from Erik Procko (Addgene plasmid # 111839 ; http://n2t.net/addgene:111839 ; RRID:Addgene_111839)
