[The description below was written by a language model from this plasmid's Addgene catalogue record and pLannotate feature annotations shown in this document.]
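Description:
pCEP4-BaLgp160-QES.i01.c01 is a mammalian expression plasmid of about 13 kb built on the Invitrogen pCEP4 episomal backbone. It carries a full-length gp160 envelope glycoprotein (Env) gene from the BaL isolate of HIV-1. In E. coli it replicates from a high-copy ColE1/pUC-type origin and is selected with ampicillin through the β-lactamase gene. In mammalian cells the Epstein-Barr virus oriP origin and the EBNA1 coding sequence allow the plasmid to persist as an extrachromosomal episome in permissive cells. A hygromycin resistance gene, driven by the HSV thymidine kinase promoter and ended by the TK polyadenylation signal, allows selection of cells that retain it. The short annotated fragments of EBV and HSV genes, the tetracycline resistance gene, SV40 large T antigen and rop appear to be non-functional backbone remnants rather than functional elements.

The payload is a codon-optimized synthetic Env gene of roughly 2.6 kb, cloned between NheI and XhoI sites. It lies downstream of the human CMV immediate-early enhancer and promoter and upstream of an SV40 polyadenylation signal. A CD5 leader sequence at the N-terminus of the insert serves as the secretory signal directing Env into the secretory pathway. This "QES" variant carries five substitutions (T49D, P124D, I181L, V255M and I595M) and is described as having enhanced binding to PG16, an antibody against Env. The associated work concerns conformational engineering of Env based on its mutational tolerance in the CD4-bound and PG16-bound states. The plasmid is therefore suited to expressing this engineered Env in mammalian cells for studies of antibody and receptor binding or Env conformation.
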