Features (pLannotate 1.2.2; 19 found; start..end, strand, type, name):
    475..2264    -  rep_origin     oriP: Epstein-Barr virus oriP replication origin (Yates et al., 2000)
   2269..2487    -  CDS            gL (fragment): GL_EBVB9 - Experimental evidence at protein level: Swiss-Prot protein existence level 1. The heterodimer glycoprotein H-glycoprotein L is required for the fusion of viral and plasma membranes leading to virus entry into the host cell. Acts as a functional inhibitor of gH and maintains gH in an inhibited form. Upon binding to host integrins, gL dissociates from gH leading to activation of the viral fusion glycoproteins gB and gH. Fusion of EBV with B-lymphocytes requires the additional receptor- binding protein gp42, which forms a complex with gH/gL. The heterodimer gH/gL targets also host EPHA
   2570..4495    -  CDS            EBNA1: Epstein-Barr nuclear antigen 1, also known as EBNA-1 crucial for latent viral infection, and for episomal amplification of vectors containing the oriP origin (Okita et al., 2013)
   4533..4877    -  CDS            BRRF2_EBVB9 (fragment): Protein inferred from homology: Swiss-Prot protein existence level 3. From Epstein-Barr virus (strain B95-8) (HHV-4) (Human herpesvirus 4).
   4880..4903    -  promoter       tet promoter (fragment): E. coli promoter for tetracycline efflux protein gene
   5016..5120    +  promoter       AmpR promoter: bla
   5121..5981    +  CDS            AmpR: β-lactamase; bla; confers resistance to ampicillin, carbenicillin, and related antibiotics
   6152..6740    +  rep_origin     ori: high-copy-number ColE1/pMB1/pBR322/pUC origin of replication
   6930..7274    -  CDS            TcR (fragment): tetracycline efflux protein; tet; confers resistance to tetracycline
   7357..7502    +  promoter       HSV TK promoter: herpes simplex virus thymidine kinase promoter
   7542..8567    +  CDS            HygR: aminoglycoside phosphotransferase from E. coli; aph(4)-Ia; confers resistance to hygromycin
   8632..8680    +  polyA_signal   HSV TK poly(A) signal: herpes simplex virus thymidine kinase polyadenylation signal (Cole and Stacy, 1985)
   8880..9104    +  CDS            gH (fragment): GH_HHV11 - Experimental evidence at protein level: Swiss-Prot protein existence level 1. The heterodimer glycoprotein H-glycoprotein L is required for the fusion of viral and plasma membranes leading to virus entry into the host cell. Following initial binding to host receptor, membrane fusion is mediated by the fusion machinery composed of gB and the heterodimer gH/gL. May also be involved in the fusion between the virion envelope and the outer nuclear membrane during virion morphogenesis. From Human herpesvirus 1 (strain 17) (HHV-1) (Human herpes simplex virus 1).
   9333..9712    +  enhancer       CMV enhancer: human cytomegalovirus immediate early enhancer
   9714..9913    +  promoter       CMV promoter: human cytomegalovirus (CMV) immediate early promoter
  10010..12520   +  CDS            env: ENV_HV1Y2 - Experimental evidence at protein level: Swiss-Prot protein existence level 1. [Transmembrane protein gp41]: Acts as a class I viral fusion protein. Under the current model, the protein has at least 3 conformational states: pre-fusion native state, pre-hairpin intermediate state, and post-fusion hairpin state. During fusion of viral and target intracellular membranes, the coiled coil regions (heptad repeats) assume a trimer-of-hairpins structure, positioning the fusion peptide in close proximity to the C-terminal region of the ectodomain. The formation of this structure appears to d
  12546..12680   -  polyA_signal   SV40 poly(A) signal: SV40 polyadenylation signal
  12703..12785   -  CDS            large T antigen (fragment): large T antigen from SV40 (simian virus 40)
  12788..12828   +  CDS            rop (fragment): Rop protein, which maintains plasmids at low copy number; rop
>Addgene plasmid #111839 | pCEP4-BaLgp160-QES.i01.c01 | depositor full sequence | sequence record 210212 | pCEP4-BaLgp160-QES.i01.c01 sequence 12955 bps
GCCCCGCCGCCGGACGAACTAAACCTGACTACGGCATCTCTGCCCCTTCTTCGCTGGTACGAGGAGCGCT
TTTGTTTTGTATTCGGGGCAGTGCATGTAATCCCTTCAGTTGGTTGGTACAACTTGCCAACTGGGCCCTG
TTCCACATGTGACACGGGGGGGGACCAAACACAAAGGGGTTCTCTGACTGTAGTTGACATCCTTATAAAT
GGATGTGCACATTTGCCAACACTGAGTGGCTTTCATCCTGGAGCAGACTTTGCATGCTGTGGACTGCAAC
ACAACATTGCCTTTATGTGTAACTCTTGGCTGAAGCTCTTACACCAATGCTGGGGGACATGTACCTCCCA
GGGGCCCAGGAAGACTACGGGAGGCTACACCAACGTCAATCAGAGGGGCCTGTGTAGCTACCGATAAGCG
GACCCTCAAGAGGGCATTAGCAATAGTGTTTATAAGGCCCCCTTGTTAACCCTAAACGGGTAGCATATGC
TTCCCGGGTAGTAGTATATACTATCCAGACTAACCCTAATTCAATAGCATATGTTACCCAACGGGAAGCA
TATGCTATCGAATTAGGGTTAGTAAAAGGGTCCTAAGGAACAGCGATATCTCCCACCCCATGAGCTGTCA
CGGTTTTATTTACATGGGGTCAGGATTCCACGAGGGTAGTGAACCATTTTAGTCACAAGGGCAGTGGCTG
AAGATCAAGGAGCGGGCAGTGAACTCTCCTGAATCTTCGCCTGCTTCTTCATTCTCCTTCGTTTAGCTAA
TAGAATAACTGCTGAGTTGTGAACAGTAAGGTGTATGTGAGGTGCTCGAAAACAAGGTTTCAGGTGACGC
CCCCAGAATAAAATTTGGACGGGGGGTTCAGTGGTGGCATTGTGCTATGACACCAATATAACCCTCACAA
ACCCCTTGGGCAATAAATACTAGTGTAGGAATGAAACATTCTGAATATCTTTAACAATAGAAATCCATGG
GGTGGGGACAAGCCGTAAAGACTGGATGTCCATCTCACACGAATTTATGGCTATGGGCAACACATAATCC
TAGTGCAATATGATACTGGGGTTATTAAGATGTGTCCCAGGCAGGGACCAAGACAGGTGAACCATGTTGT
TACACTCTATTTGTAACAAGGGGAAAGAGAGTGGACGCCGACAGCAGCGGACTCCACTGGTTGTCTCTAA
CACCCCCGAAAATTAAACGGGGCTCCACGCCAATGGGGCCCATAAACAAAGACAAGTGGCCACTCTTTTT
TTTGAAATTGTGGAGTGGGGGCACGCGTCAGCCCCCACACGCCGCCCTGCGGTTTTGGACTGTAAAATAA
GGGTGTAATAACTTGGCTGATTGTAACCCCGCTAACCACTGCGGTCAAACCACTTGCCCACAAAACCACT
AATGGCACCCCGGGGAATACCTGCATAAGTAGGTGGGCGGGCCAAGATAGGGGCGCGATTGCTGCGATCT
GGAGGACAAATTACACACACTTGCGCCTGAGCGCCAAGCACAGGGTTGTTGGTCCTCATATTCACGAGGT
CGCTGAGAGCACGGTGGGCTAATGTTGCCATGGGTAGCATATACTACCCAAATATCTGGATAGCATATGC
TATCCTAATCTATATCTGGGTAGCATAGGCTATCCTAATCTATATCTGGGTAGCATATGCTATCCTAATC
TATATCTGGGTAGTATATGCTATCCTAATTTATATCTGGGTAGCATAGGCTATCCTAATCTATATCTGGG
TAGCATATGCTATCCTAATCTATATCTGGGTAGTATATGCTATCCTAATCTGTATCCGGGTAGCATATGC
TATCCTAATAGAGATTAGGGTAGTATATGCTATCCTAATTTATATCTGGGTAGCATATACTACCCAAATA
TCTGGATAGCATATGCTATCCTAATCTATATCTGGGTAGCATATGCTATCCTAATCTATATCTGGGTAGC
ATAGGCTATCCTAATCTATATCTGGGTAGCATATGCTATCCTAATCTATATCTGGGTAGTATATGCTATC
CTAATTTATATCTGGGTAGCATAGGCTATCCTAATCTATATCTGGGTAGCATATGCTATCCTAATCTATA
TCTGGGTAGTATATGCTATCCTAATCTGTATCCGGGTAGCATATGCTATCCTCATGCATATACAGTCAGC
ATATGATACCCAGTAGTAGAGTGGGAGTGCTATCCTTTGCATATGCCGCCACCTCCCAAGGGGGCGTGAA
TTTTCGCTGCTTGTCCTTTTCCTGCATGCTGGTTGCTCCCATTCTTAGGTGAATTTAAGGAGGCCAGGCT
AAAGCCGTCGCATGTCTGATTGCTCACCAGGTAAATGTCGCTAATGTTTTCCAACGCGAGAAGGTGTTGA
GCGCGGAGCTGAGTGACGTGACAACATGGGTATGCCCAATTGCCCCATGTTGGGAGGACGAAAATGGTGA
CAAGACAGATGGCCAGAAATACACCAACAGCACGCATGATGTCTACTGGGGATTTATTCTTTAGTGCGGG
GGAATACACGGCTTTTAATACGATTGAGGGCGTCTCCTAACAAGTTACATCACTCCTGCCCTTCCTCACC
CTCATCTCCATCACCTCCTTCATCTCCGTCATCTCCGTCATCACCCTCCGCGGCAGCCCCTTCCACCATA
GGTGGAAACCAGGGAGGCAAATCTACTCCATCGTCAAAGCTGCACACAGTCACCCTGATATTGCAGGTAG
GAGCGGGCTTTGTCATAACAAGGTCCTTAATCGCATCCTTCAAAACCTCAGCAAATATATGAGTTTGTAA
AAAGACCATGAAATAACAGACAATGGACTCCCTTAGCGGGCCAGGTTGTGGGCCGGGTCCAGGGGCCATT
CCAAAGGGGAGACGACTCAATGGTGTAAGACGACATTGTGGAATAGCAAGGGCAGTTCCTCGCCTTAGGT
TGTAAAGGGAGGTCTTACTACCTCCATATACGAACACACCGGCGACCCAAGTTCCTTCGTCGGTAGTCCT
TTCTACGTGACTCCTAGCCAGGAGAGCTCTTAAACCTTCTGCAATGTTCTCAAATTTCGGGTTGGAACCT
CCTTGACCACGATGCTTTCCAAACCACCCTCCTTTTTTGCGCCTGCCTCCATCACCCTGACCCCGGGGTC
CAGTGCTTGGGCCTTCTCCTGGGTCATCTGCGGGGCCCTGCTCTATCGCTCCCGGGGGCACGTCAGGCTC
ACCATCTGGGCCACCTTCTTGGTGGTATTCAAAATAATCGGCTTCCCCTACAGGGTGGAAAAATGGCCTT
CTACCTGGAGGGGGCCTGCGCGGTGGAGACCCGGATGATGATGACTGACTACTGGGACTCCTGGGCCTCT
TTTCTCCACGTCCACGACCTCTCCCCCTGGCTCTTTCACGACTTCCCCCCCTGGCTCTTTCACGTCCTCT
ACCCCGGCGGCCTCCACTACCTCCTCGACCCCGGCCTCCACTACCTCCTCGACCCCGGCCTCCACTGCCT
CCTCGACCCCGGCCTCCACCTCCTGCTCCTGCCCCTCCTGCTCCTGCCCCTCCTCCTGCTCCTGCCCCTC
CTGCCCCTCCTGCTCCTGCCCCTCCTGCCCCTCCTGCTCCTGCCCCTCCTGCCCCTCCTGCTCCTGCCCC
TCCTGCCCCTCCTCCTGCTCCTGCCCCTCCTGCCCCTCCTCCTGCTCCTGCCCCTCCTGCCCCTCCTGCT
CCTGCCCCTCCTGCCCCTCCTGCTCCTGCCCCTCCTGCCCCTCCTGCTCCTGCCCCTCCTGCTCCTGCCC
CTCCTGCTCCTGCCCCTCCTGCTCCTGCCCCTCCTGCCCCTCCTGCCCCTCCTCCTGCTCCTGCCCCTCC
TGCTCCTGCCCCTCCTGCCCCTCCTGCCCCTCCTGCTCCTGCCCCTCCTCCTGCTCCTGCCCCTCCTGCC
CCTCCTGCCCCTCCTCCTGCTCCTGCCCCTCCTGCCCCTCCTCCTGCTCCTGCCCCTCCTCCTGCTCCTG
CCCCTCCTGCCCCTCCTGCCCCTCCTCCTGCTCCTGCCCCTCCTGCCCCTCCTCCTGCTCCTGCCCCTCC
TCCTGCTCCTGCCCCTCCTGCCCCTCCTGCCCCTCCTCCTGCTCCTGCCCCTCCTCCTGCTCCTGCCCCT
CCTGCCCCTCCTGCCCCTCCTGCCCCTCCTCCTGCTCCTGCCCCTCCTCCTGCTCCTGCCCCTCCTGCTC
CTGCCCCTCCCGCTCCTGCTCCTGCTCCTGTTCCACCGTGGGTCCCTTTGCAGCCAATGCAACTTGGACG
TTTTTGGGGTCTCCGGACACCATCTCTATGTCTTGGCCCTGATCCTGAGCCGCCCGGGGCTCCTGGTCTT
CCGCCTCCTCGTCCTCGTCCTCTTCCCCGTCCTCGTCCATGGTTATCACCCCCTCTTCTTTGAGGTCCAC
TGCCGCCGGAGCCTTCTGGTCCAGATGTGTCTCCCTTCTCTCCTAGGCCATTTCCAGGTCCTGTACCTGG
CCCCTCGTCAGACATGATTCACACTAAAAGAGATCAATAGACATCTTTATTAGACGACGCTCAGTGAATA
CAGGGAGTGCAGACTCCTGCCCCCTCCAACAGCCCCCCCACCCTCATCCCCTTCATGGTCGCTGTCAGAC
AGATCCAGGTCTGAAAATTCCCCATCCTCCGAACCATCCTCGTCCTCATCACCAATTACTCGCAGCCCGG
AAAACTCCCGCTGAACATCCTCAAGATTTGCGTCCTGAGCCTCAAGCCAGGCCTCAAATTCCTCGTCCCC
CTTTTTGCTGGACGGTAGGGATGGGGATTCTCGGGACCCCTCCTCTTCCTCTTCAAGGTCACCAGACAGA
GATGCTACTGGGGCAACGGAAGAAAAGCTGGGTGCGGCCTGTGAGGATCAGCTTATCGATGATAAGCTGT
CAAACATGAGAATTCTTGAAGACGAAAGGGCCTCGTGATACGCCTATTTTTATAGGTTAATGTCATGATA
ATAATGGTTTCTTAGACGTCAGGTGGCACTTTTCGGGGAAATGTGCGCGGAACCCCTATTTGTTTATTTT
TCTAAATACATTCAAATATGTATCCGCTCATGAGACAATAACCCTGATAAATGCTTCAATAATATTGAAA
AAGGAAGAGTATGAGTATTCAACATTTCCGTGTCGCCCTTATTCCCTTTTTTGCGGCATTTTGCCTTCCT
GTTTTTGCTCACCCAGAAACGCTGGTGAAAGTAAAAGATGCTGAAGATCAGTTGGGTGCACGAGTGGGTT
ACATCGAACTGGATCTCAACAGCGGTAAGATCCTTGAGAGTTTTCGCCCCGAAGAACGTTTTCCAATGAT
GAGCACTTTTAAAGTTCTGCTATGTGGCGCGGTATTATCCCGTGTTGACGCCGGGCAAGAGCAACTCGGT
CGCCGCATACACTATTCTCAGAATGACTTGGTTGAGTACTCACCAGTCACAGAAAAGCATCTTACGGATG
GCATGACAGTAAGAGAATTATGCAGTGCTGCCATAACCATGAGTGATAACACTGCGGCCAACTTACTTCT
GACAACGATCGGAGGACCGAAGGAGCTAACCGCTTTTTTGCACAACATGGGGGATCATGTAACTCGCCTT
GATCGTTGGGAACCGGAGCTGAATGAAGCCATACCAAACGACGAGCGTGACACCACGATGCCTGCAGCAA
TGGCAACAACGTTGCGCAAACTATTAACTGGCGAACTACTTACTCTAGCTTCCCGGCAACAATTAATAGA
CTGGATGGAGGCGGATAAAGTTGCAGGACCACTTCTGCGCTCGGCCCTTCCGGCTGGCTGGTTTATTGCT
GATAAATCTGGAGCCGGTGAGCGTGGGTCTCGCGGTATCATTGCAGCACTGGGGCCAGATGGTAAGCCCT
CCCGTATCGTAGTTATCTACACGACGGGGAGTCAGGCAACTATGGATGAACGAAATAGACAGATCGCTGA
GATAGGTGCCTCACTGATTAAGCATTGGTAACTGTCAGACCAAGTTTACTCATATATACTTTAGATTGAT
TTAAAACTTCATTTTTAATTTAAAAGGATCTAGGTGAAGATCCTTTTTGATAATCTCATGACCAAAATCC
CTTAACGTGAGTTTTCGTTCCACTGAGCGTCAGACCCCGTAGAAAAGATCAAAGGATCTTCTTGAGATCC
TTTTTTTCTGCGCGTAATCTGCTGCTTGCAAACAAAAAAACCACCGCTACCAGCGGTGGTTTGTTTGCCG
GATCAAGAGCTACCAACTCTTTTTCCGAAGGTAACTGGCTTCAGCAGAGCGCAGATACCAAATACTGTCC
TTCTAGTGTAGCCGTAGTTAGGCCACCACTTCAAGAACTCTGTAGCACCGCCTACATACCTCGCTCTGCT
AATCCTGTTACCAGTGGCTGCTGCCAGTGGCGATAAGTCGTGTCTTACCGGGTTGGACTCAAGACGATAG
TTACCGGATAAGGCGCAGCGGTCGGGCTGAACGGGGGGTTCGTGCACACAGCCCAGCTTGGAGCGAACGA
CCTACACCGAACTGAGATACCTACAGCGTGAGCTATGAGAAAGCGCCACGCTTCCCGAAGGGAGAAAGGC
GGACAGGTATCCGGTAAGCGGCAGGGTCGGAACAGGAGAGCGCACGAGGGAGCTTCCAGGGGGAAACGCC
TGGTATCTTTATAGTCCTGTCGGGTTTCGCCACCTCTGACTTGAGCGTCGATTTTTGTGATGCTCGTCAG
GGGGGCGGAGCCTATGGAAAAACGCCAGCAACGCGGCCTTTTTACGGTTCCTGGCCTTTTGCTGCGCCGC
GTGCGGCTGCTGGAGATGGCGGACGCGATGGATATGTTCTGCCAAGGGTTGGTTTGCGCATTCACAGTTC
TCCGCAAGAATTGATTGGCTCCAATTCTTGGAGTGGTGAATCCGTTAGCGAGGTGCCGCCGGCTTCCATT
CAGGTCGAGGTGGCCCGGCTCCATGCACCGCGACGCAACGCGGGGAGGCAGACAAGGTATAGGGCGGCGC
CTACAATCCATGCCAACCCGTTCCATGTGCTCGCCGAGGCGGCATAAATCGCCGTGACGATCAGCGGTCC
AGTGATCGAAGTTAGGCTGGTAAGAGCCGCGAGCGATCCTTGAAGCTGTCCCTGATGGTCGTCATCTACC
TGCCTGGACAGCATGGCCTGCAACGCGGGCATCCCGATGCCGCCGGAAGCGAGAAGAATCATAATGGGGA
AGGCCATCCAGCCTCGCGTCGCGAACGCCAGCAAGACGTAGCCCAGCGCGTCGGCCGCCATGCCCTGCTT
CATCCCCGTGGCCCGTTGCTCGCGTTTGCTGGCGGTGTCCCCGGAAGAAATATATTTGCATGTCTTTAGT
TCTATGATGACACAAACCCCGCCCAGCGTCTTGTCATTGGCGAATTCGAACACGCAGATGCAGTCGGGGC
GGCGCGGTCCCAGGTCCACTTCGCATATTAAGGTGACGCGTGTGGCCTCGAACACCGAGCGACCCTGCAG
CGACCCGCTTAACAGCGTCAACAGCGTGCCGCAGATCCCGGGCAATGAGATATGAAAAAGCCTGAACTCA
CCGCGACGTCTGTCGAGAAGTTTCTGATCGAAAAGTTCGACAGCGTCTCCGACCTGATGCAGCTCTCGGA
GGGCGAAGAATCTCGTGCTTTCAGCTTCGATGTAGGAGGGCGTGGATATGTCCTGCGGGTAAATAGCTGC
GCCGATGGTTTCTACAAAGATCGTTATGTTTATCGGCACTTTGCATCGGCCGCGCTCCCGATTCCGGAAG
TGCTTGACATTGGGGAATTCAGCGAGAGCCTGACCTATTGCATCTCCCGCCGTGCACAGGGTGTCACGTT
GCAAGACCTGCCTGAAACCGAACTGCCCGCTGTTCTGCAGCCGGTCGCGGAGGCCATGGATGCGATCGCT
GCGGCCGATCTTAGCCAGACGAGCGGGTTCGGCCCATTCGGACCGCAAGGAATCGGTCAATACACTACAT
GGCGTGATTTCATATGCGCGATTGCTGATCCCCATGTGTATCACTGGCAAACTGTGATGGACGACACCGT
CAGTGCGTCCGTCGCGCAGGCTCTCGATGAGCTGATGCTTTGGGCCGAGGACTGCCCCGAAGTCCGGCAC
CTCGTGCACGCGGATTTCGGCTCCAACAATGTCCTGACGGACAATGGCCGCATAACAGCGGTCATTGACT
GGAGCGAGGCGATGTTCGGGGATTCCCAATACGAGGTCGCCAACATCTTCTTCTGGAGGCCGTGGTTGGC
TTGTATGGAGCAGCAGACGCGCTACTTCGAGCGGAGGCATCCGGAGCTTGCAGGATCGCCGCGGCTCCGG
GCGTATATGCTCCGCATTGGTCTTGACCAACTCTATCAGAGCTTGGTTGACGGCAATTTCGATGATGCAG
CTTGGGCGCAGGGTCGATGCGACGCAATCGTCCGATCCGGAGCCGGGACTGTCGGGCGTACACAAATCGC
CCGCAGAAGCGCGGCCGTCTGGACCGATGGCTGTGTAGAAGTACTCGCCGATAGTGGAAACCGACGCCCC
AGCACTCGTCCGAGGGCAAAGGAATAGGGGAGATGGGGGAGGCTAACTGAAACACGGAAGGAGACAATAC
CGGAAGGAACCCGCGCTATGACGGCAATAAAAAGACAGAATAAAACGCACGGGTGTTGGGTCGTTTGTTC
ATAAACGCGGGGTTCGGTCCCAGGGCTGGCACTCTGTCGATACCCCACCGAGACCCCATTGGGGCCAATA
CGCCCGCGTTTCTTCCTTTTCCCCACCCCACCCCCCAAGTTCGGGTGAAGGCCCAGGGCTCGCAGCCAAC
GTCGGGGCGGCAGGCCCTGCCATAGCCACTGGCCCCGTGGGTTAGGGACGGGGTCCCCCATGGGGAATGG
TTTATGGTTCGTGGGGGTTATTATTTTGGGCGTTGCGTGGGGTCTGGTCCACGACTGGACTGAGCAGACA
GACCCATGGTTTTTGGATGGCCTGGGCATGGACCGCATGTACTGGCGCGACACGAACACCGGGCGTCTGT
GGCTGCCAAACACCCCCGACCCCCAAAAACCACCGCGCGGATTTCTGGCGTGCCAAGCTAGTCGACCAAT
TCTCATGTTTGACAGCTTATCATCGCAGATCCGGGCAACGTTGTTGCATTGCTGCAGGCGCAGAACTGGT
AGGTATGGAAGATCTATACATTGAATCAATATTGGCAATTAGCCATATTAGTCATTGGTTATATAGCATA
AATCAATATTGGCTATTGGCCATTGCATACGTTGTATCTATATCATAATATGTACATTTATATTGGCTCA
TGTCCAATATGACCGCCATGTTGACATTGATTATTGACTAGTTATTAATAGTAATCAATTACGGGGTCAT
TAGTTCATAGCCCATATATGGAGTTCCGCGTTACATAACTTACGGTAAATGGCCCGCCTGGCTGACCGCC
CAACGACCCCCGCCCATTGACGTCAATAATGACGTATGTTCCCATAGTAACGCCAATAGGGACTTTCCAT
TGACGTCAATGGGTGGAGTATTTACGGTAAACTGCCCACTTGGCAGTACATCAAGTGTATCATATGCCAA
GTCCGCCCCCTATTGACGTCAATGACGGTAAATGGCCCGCCTGGCATTATGCCCAGTACATGACCTTACG
GGACTTTCCTACTTGGCAGTACATCTACGTATTAGTCATCGCTATTACCATGGTGATGCGGTTTTGGCAG
TACACCAATGGGCGTGGATAGCGGTTTGACTCACGGGGATTTCCAAGTCTCCACCCCATTGACGTCAATG
GGAGTTTGTTTTGGCACCAAAATCAACGGGACTTTCCAAAATGTCGTAATAACCCCGCCCCGTTGACGCA
AATGGGCGGTAGGCGTGTACGGTGGGAGGTCTATATAAGCAGAGCTCGTTTAGTGAACCGTCAGATCTCT
AGAAGCTGGGTACCAGCTGCTAGCGCCACCATGCCCATGGGGAGCTTGCAACCGCTCGCCACTCTCTATC
TCCTCGGCATGTTGGTAGCATCTGTGCTGGCTGAGGAAAAGCTCTGGGTGACTGTGTATTACGGGGTCCC
AGTTTGGAAGGAGGCTGATACCACGCTCTTCTGCGCCTCCGACCGGAAGGCATACGACACCGAGGTGCAT
AATGTGTGGGCCACACACGCCTGTGTGCCTACCGACCCCAACCCACAGGAAGTGGAACTGAAGAACGTGA
CTGAGAATTTCAATATGTGGAAAAATAATATGGTGGAGCAGATGCACGAGGACATTATTAGCCTCTGGGA
TCAGTCCCTTAAACCCTGCGTGAAACTGACAGATCTGTGCGTAACGCTGAATTGTACTGACCTCCGGAAT
GCCACGAACGGAAACGACACAAATACCACGTCAAGCTCCCGAGGGATGGTGGGAGGGGGAGAAATGAAGA
ACTGCTCATTCAATATAACGACGAATATCCGAGGGAAGGTTCAGAAAGAGTATGCCCTGTTTTACAAACT
GGACCTCGCTCCTATCGACAACAACAGCAATAACAGGTACCGCCTGATTAGCTGCAACACTTCTGTGATT
ACCCAGGCCTGCCCCAAGGTGAGCTTCGAGCCTATCCCAATCCACTACTGCGCCCCAGCAGGCTTTGCCA
TCCTGAAATGCAAGGACAAGAAGTTCAACGGCAAAGGCCCATGTACAAATGTCAGTACAGTACAGTGCAC
ACACGGTATCCGCCCAGTTATGTCTACACAACTGCTGCTGAATGGATCCTTGGCAGAGGAAGAGGTGGTG
ATCAGATCTGCTAACTTCGCCGATAATGCTAAAGTCATCATTGTTCAGCTGAACGAGTCTGTCGAAATCA
ATTGTACTCGCCCAAACAACAACACGCGCAAGAGCATTCATATCGGACCGGGCAGGGCCTTTTACACAAC
AGGGGAGATTATTGGTGATATTAGACAAGCCCACTGCAACCTCAGTCGAGCAAAGTGGAATGATACTCTC
AACAAAATTGTTATCAAATTGCGGGAACAGTTTGGGAACAAGACAATCGTATTTAAGCACTCATCCGGAG
GCGATCCAGAAATCGTGACACACTCTTTTAACTGCGGTGGAGAATTTTTCTACTGCAACTCCACCCAGCT
GTTCAACAGTACGTGGAACGTGACAGAGGAGTCTAACAACACCGTGGAGAATAATACGATCACCCTTCCA
TGTCGGATTAAGCAGATCATCAATATGTGGCAGGAGGTGGGAAGAGCAATGTACGCGCCGCCCATTAGGG
GCCAGATCAGATGCAGTTCAAATATCACAGGCCTGCTCCTGACACGCGACGGAGGCCCAGAGGACAACAA
GACAGAGGTGTTTAGGCCCGGCGGCGGCGACATGCGAGATAATTGGAGGTCTGAATTGTACAAGTACAAG
GTGGTGAAAATCGAACCCCTGGGAGTGGCGCCTACTAAGGCAAAGCGCCGCGTTGTGCAGAGAGAGAAGA
GGGCAGTGGGAATTGGGGCGGTTTTTCTTGGGTTCCTGGGGGCTGCAGGTAGCACCATGGGAGCGGCCGC
TATGACACTGACAGTGCAAGCCAGACTCCTGCTGTCTGGTATTGTCCAACAGCAAAACAATTTGCTCCGC
GCAATAGAAGCCCAGCAGCACCTGCTCCAACTGACTGTGTGGGGCATTAAACAATTGCAGGCTCGCGTGC
TGGCAGTCGAACGGTACCTGAGGGATCAACAGCTCCTGGGCATGTGGGGCTGCTCCGGGAAACTCATCTG
TACGACAGCGGTCCCTTGGAATGCCAGCTGGTCCAACAAAAGCCTCAACAAGATTTGGGACAATATGACG
TGGATTGAGTGGGACAGGGAAATTAACAATTATACCTCAATCATATATTCTCTGATTGAAGAGTCCCAGA
ATCAGCAAGAGAAGAATGAGCAGGAATTGTTGGAACTTGATAAATGGGCAAGCCTGTGGAACTGGTTTGA
CATAACCAAATGGTTGTGGTATATCAAAATCTTCATAATGATCGTCGGCGGACTCATCGGGCTCCGAATT
GTGTTCTCAGTCCTCAGCATTGTGAATAGGGTGCGCCAGGGCTATTCTCCCCTGAGCTTCCAGACCCATC
TGCCCTCTAGCCGAGGACCAGATAGGCCTGGTGGGATCGAGGAAGAAGGCGGGGAACGGGACAGGGATAG
GAGTGGTCCTCTTGTTAACGGGTTCCTGGCACTTATATGGGTGGACTTGAGAAGCCTGTTCCTGTTCTCC
TATCATAGGCTCCGGGATCTTCTCCTGATAGTCATGCGGATCGTCGAGCTGTTGGGGCTTGCTGGCGGCT
GGGAAGTACTGAAATATTGGTGGAATCTGTTGCAGTATTGGAGCCAGGAACTTAAGAACTCTGCTGTGAG
TCTCCTTAATGCCACAGCTGTTGCTGTGGCCGAAGGAACCGATCGAGTTATTGAAGTACTGCAACGAGCA
GTTCGCGCTATTCTGCATATCCCACGACGCATTCGGCAGGGGCTGGAGAGAGCTCTCCTGTAGTAACTCG
AGGCCGGCAAGGCCGGATCCAGACATGATAAGATACATTGATGAGTTTGGACAAACCACAACTAGAATGC
AGTGAAAAAAATGCTTTATTTGTGAAATTTGTGATGCTATTGCTTTATTTGTAACCATTATAAGCTGCAA
TAAACAAGTTAACAACAACAATTGCATTCATTTTATGTTTCAGGTTCAGGGGGAGGTGGGGAGGTTTTTT
AAAGCAAGTAAAACCTCTACAAATGTGGTATGGCTGATTATGATCCGGCTGCCTCGCGCGTTTCGGTGAT
GACGGTGAAAACCTCTGACACATGCAGCTCCCGGAGACGGTCACAGCTTGTCTGTAAGCGGATGCCGGGA
GCAGACAAGCCCGTCAGGGCGCGTCAGCGGGTGTTGGCGGGTGTCGGGGCGCAGCCATGACCGGTCGACT
CTAGA
