>Addgene plasmid #111839 | pCEP4-BaLgp160-QES.i01.c01 | addgene partial sequence | sequence record 212722 | Addgene Partial NGS Result
GCCCTGCTTCATCCCCGTGGCCCGTTGCTCGCGTTTGCTGGCGGTGTCCCCGGAAGAAATATATTTGCAT
GTCTTTAGTTCTATGATGACACAAACCCCGCCCAGCGTCTTGTCATTGGCGAATTCGAACACGCAGATGC
AGTCGGGGCGGCGCGGTCCGAGGTCCACTTCGCATATTAAGGTGACGCGTGTGGCCTCGAACACCGAGCG
ACCCTGCAGCGACCCGCTTAACAGCGTCAACAGCGTGCCGCAGATCCCGGGGGGCAATGAGATATGAAAA
AGCCTGAACTCACCGCGACGTCTGTCGAGAAGTTTCTGATCGAAAAGTTCGACAGCGTCTCCGACCTGAT
GCAGCTCTCGGAGGGCGAAGAATCTCGTGCTTTCAGCTTCGATGTAGGAGGGCGTGGATATGTCCTGCGG
GTAAATAGCTGCGCCGATGGTTTCTACAAAGATCGTTATGTTTATCGGCACTTTGCATCGGCCGCGCTCC
CGATTCCGGAAGTGCTTGACATTGGGGAATTCAGCGAGAGCCTGACCTATTGCATCTCCCGCCGTGCACA
GGGTGTCACGTTGCAAGACCTGCCTGAAACCGAACTGCCCGCTGTTCTGCAGCCGGTCGCGGAGGCCATG
GATGCGATCGCTGCGGCCGATCTTAGCCAGACGAGCGGGTTCGGCCCATTCGGACCGCAAGGAATCGGTC
AATACACTACATGGCGTGATTTCATATGCGCGATTGCTGATCCCCATGTGTATCACTGGCAAACTGTGAT
GGACGACACCGTCAGTGCGTCCGTCGCGCAGGCTCTCGATGAGCTGATGCTTTGGGCCGAGGACTGCCCC
GAAGTCCGGCACCTCGTGCACGCGGATTTCGGCTCCAACAATGTCCTGACGGACAATGGCCGCATAACAG
CGGTCATTGACTGGAGCGAGGCGATGTTCGGGGATTCCCAATACGAGGTCGCCAACATCTTCTTCTGGAG
GCCGTGGTTGGCTTGTATGGAGCAGCAGACGCGCTACTTCGAGCGGAGGCATCCGGAGCTTGCAGGATCG
CCGCGGCTCCGGGCGTATATGCTCCGCATTGGTCTTGACCAACTCTATCAGAGCTTGGTTGACGGCAATT
TCGATGATGCAGCTTGGGCGCAGGGTCGATGCGACGCAATCGTCCGATCCGGAGCCGGGACTGTCGGGCG
TACACAAATCGCCCGCAGAAGCGCGGCCGTCTGGACCGATGGCTGTGTAGAAGTACTCGCCGATAGTGGA
AACCGACGCCCCAGCACTCGTCCGGATCGGGAGATGGGGGAGGCTAACTGAAACACGGAAGGAGACAATA
CCGGAAGGAACCCGCGCTATGACGGCAATAAAAAGACAGAATAAAACGCACGGGTGTTGGGTCGTTTGTT
CATAAACGCGGGGTTCGGTCCCAGGGCTGGCACTCTGTCGATACCCCACCGAGACCCCATTGGGGCCAAT
ACGCCCGCGTTTCTTCCTTTTCCCCACCCCACCCCCCAAGTTCGGGTGAAGGCCCAGGGCTCGCAGCCAA
CGTCGGGGCGGCAGGCCCTGCCATAGCCACTGGCCCCGTGGGTTAGGGACGGGGTCCCCCATGGGGAATG
GTTTATGGTTCGTGGGGGTTATTATTTTGGGCGTTGCGTGGGGTCAGGTCCACGACTGGACTGAGCAGAC
AGACCCATGGTTTTTGGATGGCCTGGGCATGGACCGCATGTACTGGCGCGACACGAACACCGGGCGTCTG
TGGCTGCCAAACACCCCCGACCCCCAAAAACCACCGCGCGGATTTCTGGCGTGCCAAGCTAGTCGACCAA
TTCTCATGTTTGACAGCTTATCATCGCAGATCCGGGCAACGTTGTTGCCATTGCTGCAGGCGCAGAACTG
GTAGGTATGGAAGATCTATACATTGAATCAATATTGGCAATTAGCCATATTAGTCATTGGTTATATAGCA
TAAATCAATATTGGCTATTGGCCATTGCATACGTTGTATCTATATCATAATATGTACATTTATATTGGCT
CATGTCCAATATGACCGCCATGTTGACATTGATTATTGACTAGTTATTAATAGTAATCAATTACGGGGTC
ATTAGTTCATAGCCCATATATGGAGTTCCGCGTTACATAACTTACGGTAAATGGCCCGCCTGGCTGACCG
CCCAACGACCCCCGCCCATTGACGTCAATAATGACGTATGTTCCCATAGTAACGCCAATAGGGACTTTCC
ATTGACGTCAATGGGTGGAGTATTTACGGTAAACTGCCCACTTGGCAGTACATCAAGTGTATCATATGCC
AAGTCCGCCCCCTATTGACGTCAATGACGGTAAATGGCCCGCCTGGCATTATGCCCAGTACATGACCTTA
CGGGACTTTCCTACTTGGCAGTACATCTACGTATTAGTCATCGCTATTACCATGGTGATGCGGTTTTGGC
AGTACACCAATGGGCGTGGATAGCGGTTTGACTCACGGGGATTTCCAAGTCTCCACCCCATTGACGTCAA
TGGGAGTTTGTTTTGGCACCAAAATCAACGGGACTTTCCAAAATGTCGTAATAACCCCGCCCCGTTGACG
CAAATGGGCGGTAGGCGTGTACGGTGGGAGGTCTATATAAGCAGAGCTCGTTTAGTGAACCGTCAGATCT
CTAGAAGCTGGGTACCAGCTGCTAGCGCCACCATGCCCATGGGGAGCTTGCAACCGCTCGCCACTCTCTA
TCTCCTCGGCATGTTGGTAGCATCTGTGCTGGCTGAGGAAAAGCTCTGGGTGACTGTGTATTACGGGGTC
CCAGTTTGGAAGGAGGCTGATACCACGCTCTTCTGCGCCTCCGACCGGAAGGCATACGACACCGAGGTGC
ATAATGTGTGGGCCACACACGCCTGTGTGCCTACCGACCCCAACCCACAGGAAGTGGAACTGAAGAACGT
GACTGAGAATTTCAATATGTGGAAAAATAATATGGTGGAGCAGATGCACGAGGACATTATTAGCCTCTGG
GATCAGTCCCTTAAACCCTGCGTGAAACTGACAGATCTGTGCGTAACGCTGAATTGTACTGACCTCCGGA
ATGCCACGAACGGAAACGACACAAATACCACGTCAAGCTCCCGAGGGATGGTGGGAGGGGGAGAAATGAA
GAACTGCTCATTCAATATAACGACGAATATCCGAGGGAAGGTTCAGAAAGAGTATGCCCTGTTTTACAAA
CTGGACCTCGCTCCTATCGACAACAACAGCAATAACAGGTACCGCCTGATTAGCTGCAACACTTCTGTGA
TTACCCAGGCCTGCCCCAAGGTGAGCTTCGAGCCTATCCCAATCCACTACTGCGCCCCAGCAGGCTTTGC
CATCCTGAAATGCAAGGACAAGAAGTTCAACGGCAAAGGCCCATGTACAAATGTCAGTACAGTACAGTGC
ACACACGGTATCCGCCCAGTTATGTCTACACAACTGCTGCTGAATGGATCCTTGGCAGAGGAAGAGGTGG
TGATCAGATCTGCTAACTTCGCCGATAATGCTAAAGTCATCATTGTTCAGCTGAACGAGTCTGTCGAAAT
CAATTGTACTCGCCCAAACAACAACACGCGCAAGAGCATTCATATCGGACCGGGCAGGGCCTTTTACACA
ACAGGGGAGATTATTGGTGATATTAGACAAGCCCACTGCAACCTCAGTCGAGCAAAGTGGAATGATACTC
TCAACAAAATTGTTATCAAATTGCGGGAACAGTTTGGGAACAAGACAATCGTATTTAAGCACTCATCCGG
AGGCGATCCAGAAATCGTGACACACTCTTTTAACTGCGGTGGAGAATTTTTCTACTGCAACTCCACCCAG
CTGTTCAACAGTACGTGGAACGTGACAGAGGAGTCTAACAACACCGTGGAGAATAATACGATCACCCTTC
CATGTCGGATTAAGCAGATCATCAATATGTGGCAGGAGGTGGGAAGAGCAATGTACGCGCCGCCCATTAG
GGGCCAGATCAGATGCAGTTCAAATATCACAGGCCTGCTCCTGACACGCGACGGAGGCCCAGAGGACAAC
AAGACAGAGGTGTTTAGGCCCGGCGGCGGCGACATGCGAGATAATTGGAGGTCTGAATTGTACAAGTACA
AGGTGGTGAAAATCGAACCCCTGGGAGTGGCGCCTACTAAGGCAAAGCGCCGCGTTGTGCAGAGAGAGAA
GAGGGCAGTGGGAATTGGGGCGGTTTTTCTTGGGTTCCTGGGGGCTGCAGGTAGCACCATGGGAGCGGCC
GCTATGACACTGACAGTGCAAGCCAGACTCCTGCTGTCTGGTATTGTCCAACAGCAAAACAATTTGCTCC
GCGCAATAGAAGCCCAGCAGCACCTGCTCCAACTGACTGTGTGGGGCATTAAACAATTGCAGGCTCGCGT
GCTGGCAGTCGAACGGTACCTGAGGGATCAACAGCTCCTGGGCATGTGGGGCTGCTCCGGGAAACTCATC
TGTACGACAGCGGTCCCTTGGAATGCCAGCTGGTCCAACAAAAGCCTCAACAAGATTTGGGACAATATGA
CGTGGATTGAGTGGGACAGGGAAATTAACAATTATACCTCAATCATATATTCTCTGATTGAAGAGTCCCA
GAATCAGCAAGAGAAGAATGAGCAGGAATTGTTGGAACTTGATAAATGGGCAAGCCTGTGGAACTGGTTT
GACATAACCAAATGGTTGTGGTATATCAAAATCTTCATAATGATCGTCGGCGGACTCATCGGGCTCCGAA
TTGTGTTCTCAGTCCTCAGCATTGTGAATAGGGTGCGCCAGGGCTATTCTCCCCTGAGCTTCCAGACCCA
TCTGCCCTCTAGCCGAGGACCAGATAGGCCTGGTGGGATCGAGGAAGAAGGCGGGGAACGGGACAGGGAT
AGGAGTGGTCCTCTTGTTAACGGGTTCCTGGCACTTATATGGGTGGACTTGAGAAGCCTGTTCCTGTTCT
CCTATCATAGGCTCCGGGATCTTCTCCTGATAGTCATGCGGATCGTCGAGCTGTTGGGGCTTGCTGGCGG
CTGGGAAGTACTGAAATATTGGTGGAATCTGTTGCAGTATTGGAGCCAGGAACTTAAGAACTCTGCTGTG
AGTCTCCTTAATGCCACAGCTGTTGCTGTGGCCGAAGGAACCGATCGAGTTATTGAAGTACTGCAACGAG
CAGTTCGCGCTATTCTGCATATCCCACGACGCATTCGGCAGGGGCTGGAGAGAGCTCTCCTGTAGTAACT
CGAGGCCGGCAAGGCCGGATCCAGACATGATAAGATACATTGATGAGTTTGGACAAACCACAACTAGAAT
GCAGTGAAAAAAATGCTTTATTTGTGAAATTTGTGATGCTATTGCTTTATTTGTAACCATTATAAGCTGC
AATAAACAAGTTAACAACAACAATTGCATTCATTTTATGTTTCAGGTTCAGGGGGAGGTGTGGGAGGTTT
TTTAAAGCAAGTAAAACCTCTACAAATGTGGTATGGCTGATTATGATCCGGCTGCCTCGCGCGTTTCGGT
GATGACGGTGAAAACCTCTGACACATGCAGCTCCCGGAGACGGTCACAGCTTGTCTGTAAGCGGATGCCG
GGAGCAGACAAGCCCGTCAGGGCGCGTCAGCGGGTGTTGGCGGGTGTCGGGGCGCAGCCATGAGGTCGAC
TCTAGAGGATCGATCCCCGCCCCGGACGAACTAAACCTGACTACGACATCTCTGCCCCTTCTTCGCGGGG
CAGTGCATGTAATCCCTTCAGTTGGTTGGTACAACTTGCCAACTGGGCCCTGTTCCACATGTGACACGGG
GGGGGACCAAACACAAAGGGGTTCTCTGACTGTAGTTGACATCCTTATAAATGGATGTGCACATTTGCCA
ACACTGAGTGGCTTTCATCCTGGAGCAGACTTTGCAGTCTGTGGACTGCAACACAACATTGCCTTTATGT
GTAACTCTTGGCTGAAGCTCTTACACCAATGCTGGGGGACATGTACCTCCCAGGGGCCCAGGAAGACTAC
GGGAGGCTACACCAACGTCAATCAGAGGGGCCTGTGTAGCTACCGATAAGCGGACCCTCAAGAGGGCATT
AGCAATAGTGTTTATAAGGCCCCCTTGTTAACCCTAAACGGGTAGCATATGCTTCCCGGGTAGTAGTATA
TACTATCCAGACTAACCCTAATTCAATAGCATATGTTACCCAACGGGAAGCATATGCTATCGAATTAGGG
TTAGTAAAAGGGTCCTAAGGAACAGCGATATCTCCCACCCCATGAGCTGTCACGGTTTTATTTACATGGG
GTCAGGATTCCACGAGGGTAGTGAACCATTTTAGTCACAAGGGCAGTGGCTGAAGATCAAGGAGCGGGCA
GTGAACTCTCCTGAATCTTCGCCTGCTTCTTCATTCTCCTTCGTTTAGCTAATAGAATAACTGCTGAGTT
GTGAACAGTAAGGTGTATGTGAGGTGCTCGAAAACAAGGTTTCAGGTGACGCCCCCAGAATAAAATTTGG
ACGGGGGGTTCAGTGGTGGCATTGTGCTATGACACCAATATAACCCTCACAAACCCCTTGGGCAATAAAT
ACTAGTGTAGGAATGAAACATTCTGAATATCTTTAACAATAGAAATCCATGGGGTGGGGACAAGCCGTAA
AGACTGGATGTCCATCTCACACGAATTTATGGCTATGGGCAACACATAATCCTAGTGCAATATGATACTG
GGGTTATTAAGATGTGTCCCAGGCAGGGACCAAGACAGGTGAACCATGTTGTTACACTCTATTTGTAACA
AGGGGAAAGAGAGTGGACGCCGACAGCAGCGGACTCCACTGGTTGTCTCTAACACCCCCGAAAATTAAAC
GGGGCTCCACGCCAATGGGGCCCATAAACAAAGACAAGTGGCCACTCTTTTTTTTGAAATTGTGGAGTGG
GGGCACGCGTCAGCCCCCACACGCCGCCCTGCGGTTTTGGACTGTAAAATAAGGGTGTAATAACTTGGCT
GATTGTAACCCCGCTAACCACTGCGGTCAAACCACTTGCCCACAAAACCACTAATGGCACCCCGGGGAAT
ACCTGCATAAGTAGGTGGGCGGGCCAAGATAGGGGCGCGATTGCTGCGATCTGGAGGACAAATTACACAC
ACTTGCGCCTGAGCGCCAAGCACAGGGTTGTTGGTCCTCATATTCACGAGGTCGCTGAGAGCACGGTGGG
CTAATGTTGCCATGGGTAGCATATACTACCCAAATATCTGGATAGCATATGCTATCCTAATCTATATCTG
GGTAGCATAGGCTATCCTAATCTATATCTGGGTAGCATATGCTATCCTAATCTATATCTGGGTAGTATAT
GCTATCCTAATTTATATCTGGGTAGCATAGGCTATCCTAATCTATATCTGGGTAGCATATGCTATCCTAA
TCTATATCTGGGTAGTATATGCTATCCTAATCTGTATCCGGGTAGCATATGCTATCCTAATAGAGATTAG
GGTAGTATATGCTATCCTAATTTATATCTGGGTAGCATATACTACCCAAATATCTGGATAGCATATGCTA
TCCTAATCTATATCTGGGTAGCATATGCTATCCTAATCTATATCTGGGTAGCATAGGCTATCCTAATCTA
TATCTGGGTAGCATATGCTATCCTAATCTATATCTGGGTAGTATATGCTATCCTAATTTATATCTGGGTA
GCATAGGCTATCCTAATCTATATCTGGGTAGCATATGCTATCCTAATCTATATCTGGGTAGTATATGCTA
TCCTAATCTGTATCCGGGTAGCATATGCTATCCTCATGCATATACAGTCAGCATATGATACCCAGTAGTA
GAGTGGGAGTGCTATCCTTTGCATATGCCGCCACCTCCCAAGGGGGCGTGAATTTTCGCTGCTTGTCCTT
TTCCTGCTGGTTGCTCCCATTCTTAGGTGAATTTAAGGAGGCCAGGCTAAAGCCGTCGCATGTCTGATTG
CTCACCAGGTAAATGTCGCTAATGTTTTCCAACGCGAGAAGGTGTTGAGCGCGGAGCTGAGTGACGTGAC
AACATGGGTATGCCCAATTGCCCCATGTTGGGAGGACGAAAATGGTGACAAGACAGATGGCCAGAAATAC
ACCAACAGCACGCATGATGTCTACTGGGGATTTATTCTTTAGTGCGGGGGAATACACGGCTTTTAATACG
ATTGAGGGCGTCTCCTAACAAGTTACATCACTCCTGCCCTTCCTCACCCTCATCTCCATCACCTCCTTCA
TCTCCGTCATCTCCGTCATCACCCTCCGCGGCAGCCCCTTCCACCATAGGTGGAAACCAGGGAGGCAAAT
CTACTCCATCGTCAAAGCTGCACACAGTCACCCTGATATTGCAGGTAGGAGCGGGCTTTGTCATAACAAG
GTCCTTAATCGCATCCTTCAAAACCTCAGCAAATATATGAGTTTGTAAAAAGACCATGAAATAACAGACA
ATGGACTCCCTTAGCGGGCCAGGTTGTGGGCCGGGTCCAGGGGCCATTCCAAAGGGGAGACGACTCAATG
GTGTAAGACGACATTGTGGAATAGCAAGGGCAGTTCCTCGCCTTAGGTTGTAAAGGGAGGTCTTACTACC
TCCATATACGAACACACCGGCGACCCAAGTTCCTTCGTCGGTAGTCCTTTCTACGTGACTCCTAGCCAGG
AGAGCTCTTAAACCTTCTGCAATGTTCTCAAATTTCGGGTTGGAACCTCCTTGACCACGATGCTTTCCAA
ACCACCCTCCTTTTTTGCGCCTGCCTCCATCACCCTGACCCCGGGGTCCAGTGCTTGGGCCTTCTCCTGG
GTCATCTGCGGGGCCCTGCTCTATCGCTCCCGGGGGCACGTCAGGCTCACCATCTGGGCCACCTTCTTGG
TGGTATTCAAAATAATCGGCTTCCCCTACAGGGTGGAAAAATGGCCTTCTACCTGGAGGGGGCCTGCGCG
GTGGAGACCCGGATGATGATGACTGACTACTGGGACTCCTGGGCCTCTTTTCTCCACGTCCACGACCTCT
CCCCCTGGCTCTTTCACGACTTCCCCCCCTGGCTCTTTCACGTCCTCTACCCCGGCGGCCTCCACTACCT
CCTCGACCCCGGCCTCCACTACCTCCTCGACCCCGGCCTCCACTGCCTCCTCGACCCCGGCCTCCACCTC
CTGCTCCTGCCCCTCCTGCTCCTGCCCCTCCTCCTGCTCCTGCCCCTCCTGCCCCTCCT
